>Addgene plasmid #64097 | pAAV-synP-FLEX-TVA66T-EGFP-B19G | depositor full sequence | sequence record 107238 | pAAV-synP-FLEX-TVA66T-EGFP-B19G sequence 7233 bps
CCTGCAGGCAGCTGCGCGCTCGCTCGCTCACTGAGGCCGCCCGGGCGTCGGGCGACCTTTGGTCGCCCGG
CCTCAGTGAGCGAGCGAGCGCGCAGAGAGGGAGTGGCCAACTCCATCACTAGGGGTTCCTGTCGACGCTA
GACTGCAGAGGGCCCTGCGTATGAGTGCAAGTGGGTTTTAGGACCAGGATGAGGCGGGGTGGGGGTGCCT
ACCTGACGACCGACCCCGACCCACTGGACAAGCACCCAACCCCCATTCCCCAAATTGCGCATCCCCTATC
AGAGAGGGGGAGGGGAAACAGGATGCGGCGAGGCGCGTGCGCACTGCCAGCTTCAGCACCGCGGACAGTG
CCTTCGCCCCCGCCTGGCGGCGCGCGCCACCGCCGCCTCAGCACTGAAGGCGCGCTGACGTCACTCGCCG
GTCCCCCGCAAACTCCCCTTCCCGGCCACCTTGGTCGCGTCCGCGCCGCCGCCGGCCCAGCCGGACCGCA
CCACGCGAGGCGCGAGATAGGGGGGCACGGGCGCGACCATCTGCGCTGCGGCGCCGGCGACTCAGCGCTG
CCTCAGTCTGCGGTGGGCAGCGGAGGAGTCGTGTCGTGCCTGAGAGCGCAGTCGAATTCATAACTTCGTA
TAGCATACATTATACGAAGTTATTCTTTGCACCATTCTAAAGAATAACAGTGATAATTTCTGGGTTAAGG
CAAATAACTTCGTATAGGATACTTTATACGAAGTTATGCTAGCTCACAGTCTGGTCTCACCCCCACTCTT
GTGTGATTCCCATGAAGATATGATCTTCCCGCTTTGGGGAGTGACTGACACCTCCCTCCCTGTCCCTCTG
AGATTGTGTTGCGTAGGTTCTGATCGATTGACTCTTCTACAACATGTCATCAGGAAAATTATCAACATCA
AGGCAGTCAGGGCCCCTGCACTCAGTAATACATACTTCCCCCAGTTCGGGAGACCCAAGTCAACTCCTGA
GACCTGATTGTGCACATCGGGAAGGTGAACTTCAACAAAATCCTCAGCCTCGTCACCGTCCTTGAAAACG
GTAGACGGGTCTGCCAGGGGGTGCACAAGGGGGATAACCGAGGATTCCAACAACTCCATATGTTGCTGGA
GGAGGGATGATTGCATCTCTGGGATTAAGACATTGCCGTCAGGTCCTAATATTATACCATTGAAAAACAC
CCCGTTCACATGAGGATGACACCTCCCCCCAACTCTTAAACACCCTTTTGAAGGGAGGATCTCATTCCAA
GTTCTGACTGACTTGTAGTGAGCATCGGCTTCCATCAAGGTCTTGTTGAATATGGTATATGCTTTTCCAA
ACCCAGGGACAAGTTTTCTTAAATGACTGAGACGTCTGAAACTCACTGACTTGGTTGTCATGATGGACTC
TAGTGCATCCAGACACTCCTCTCTCTTCCTGACCAACTCCTCTACAACAAGGTGCTCAATTTCGTCTGAG
CGAAAGTCGTGCAGGTTCACCAACTTATCGGGAGGGCACCATTTGGTTTCATTTGATGTTTGCATCGAGA
CCCATGTTCCATCCATAAGTCTAAGTCCTAGAACTCCACATAACTTGAGTTTGCATGCTCCTTTTAAAGA
CTTATATAGGCCTCTTTCATCTACAAAGCCGCAAGTCTCACTCCCTTTGGATGCTCTCTTCCCTCTACTA
TTGGTAAAAATGTCACAAGACATCCCTAGTCTCGGATTCTCGGGCATCCAAATGGTGTAATCGTGGTTAG
TGGAGCAGTAGGTAGAAGACACCGCTACTCCTGAGCACTTCCCGCTAGGGAAGACCCTCGAGTGAAGGGA
TCTGTCATATGGGTCCAAATCTGCCACACTTGGAGATATGATAACGAGAGACTCCTTGGTGGTTTTTACA
GTTCGAAGCCAGCGGTAGTCAGGGTACGGATTGTGTAGAGACTCTTCATATCTGGGGTCACCGGCCATCT
TCCAGTTGTACGCGGCTCTACATGCATCTGGTGTTGGGCGGAAATGCTTTCTTTTGAACGTGGTTGTGAC
ATAACCAACGAAGTTAGTGTAGGTTTCAGCCTCCGTCACAACGCCTGTGCAAGTGAACCCGTTCACTTTT
ATGGCTAAGATGTATCCAACTTTAAGTTCCATGTAGGAGAACCCTGACAGGTTGGTGCATCCTTCGTCCT
CCACTACCAAATTGTTTGGGCAGCTGAGGTGATGTATGTCAATCGGACTCCAGGGACCAAGCTTGTCTGG
TATCGTGTAAATAGGGAATTTCCCAAAACACAATGGAAAAACCAGAAGGGGTACAAACAGGAGAGCCTGA
GGAACCATAGGTCCAGGGTTCTCCTCCACGTCTCCAGCCTGCTTCAGCAGGCTGAAGTTAGTAGCTCCGC
TTCCCTTGTACAGCTCGTCCATGCCGAGAGTGATCCCGGCGGCGGTCACGAACTCCAGCAGGACCATGTG
ATCGCGCTTCTCGTTGGGGTCTTTGCTCAGGGCGGACTGGGTGCTCAGGTAGTGGTTGTCGGGCAGCAGC
ACGGGGCCGTCGCCGATGGGGGTGTTCTGCTGGTAGTGGTCGGCGAGCTGCACGCTGCCGTCCTCGATGT
TGTGGCGGATCTTGAAGTTCACCTTGATGCCGTTCTTCTGCTTGTCGGCCATGATATAGACGTTGTGGCT
GTTGTAGTTGTACTCCAGCTTGTGCCCCAGGATGTTGCCGTCCTCCTTGAAGTCGATGCCCTTCAGCTCG
ATGCGGTTCACCAGGGTGTCGCCCTCGAACTTCACCTCGGCGCGGGTCTTGTAGTTGCCGTCGTCCTTGA
AGAAGATGGTGCGCTCCTGGACGTAGCCTTCGGGCATGGCGGACTTGAAGAAGTCGTGCTGCTTCATGTG
GTCGGGGTAGCGGCTGAAGCACTGCACGCCGTAGGTCAGGGTGGTCACGAGGGTGGGCCAGGGCACGGGC
AGCTTGCCGGTGGTGCAGATGAACTTCAGGGTCAGCTTGCCGTAGGTGGCATCGCCCTCGCCCTCGCCGG
ACACGCTGAACTTGTGGCCGTTTACGTCGCCGTCCAGCTCGACCAGGATGGGCACCACCCCGGTGAACAG
CTCCTCGCCCTTGCTCACCCCACCCCCCTTGGATGCGCTTTCAAGACTGAAGATGTCAGACCTGCTTTTT
GCTTTGGACTTCCCCCATGCAGCGATACCACCCACAGCTACCAGGCAGCACAGGAGCACTGCAGTGATCA
GCATCCACATGCGGCCGTGATTCCTGGCTGGCAGAGCACGTCCAGGAGCAGGGGCAGTGGGAGCCTCTGT
GCCGTTGTCCGTGGGCACCGCGGGGATCGCGCTGGTCCCGCAGCCCCAGGTGTCCCGCCCGTCGTCGCAG
TCGGGGTGTCCGTCGCACAGCCAGTCCTGCGGGTAACACTCCCCGTGGGCACCGGGCGGCTCCGAGCAGC
GGAACTGACCGGGGGGGCAACGGGACAAAGAACCGTTACCGGACCCGTTACCGGTCACGTTACCGGGCAG
CAGCAGCAGCAGCAGCGCGGGCAGCAGCCGCGCCATGGTGGCGGCGCGCCATAACTTCGTATAATGTATG
CTATACGAAGTTATTAAGAGGTTTCATATTGCTAATAGCAGCTACAATCCAGCTACCATTCTGCATAACT
TCGTATAAAGTATCCTATACGAAGTTATTCCGGAATCAACCTCTGGATTACAAAATTTGTGAAAGATTGA
CTGGTATTCTTAACTATGTTGCTCCTTTTACGCTATGTGGATACGCTGCTTTAATGCCTTTGTATCATGC
TATTGCTTCCCGTATGGCTTTCATTTTCTCCTCCTTGTATAAATCCTGGTTGCTGTCTCTTTATGAGGAG
TTGTGGCCCGTTGTCAGGCAACGTGGCGTGGTGTGCACTGTGTTTGCTGACGCAACCCCCACTGGTTGGG
GCATTGCCACCACCTGTCAGCTCCTTTCCGGGACTTTCGCTTTCCCCCTCCCTATTGCCACGGCGGAACT
CATCGCCGCCTGCCTTGCCCGCTGCTGGACAGGGGCTCGGCTGTTGGGCACTGACAATTCCGTGGTGTTG
TCGGGGAAGCTGACGTCCTTTCCATGGCTGCTCGCCTGTGTTGCCACCTGGATTCTGCGCGGGACGTCCT
TCTGCTACGTCCCTTCGGCCCTCAATCCAGCGGACCTTCCTTCCCGCGGCCTGCTGCCGGCTCTGCGGCC
TCTTCCGCGTCTTCGCCTTCGCCCTCAGACGAGTCGGATCTCCCTTTGGGCCGCCTCCCCGCCTGGATCC
TGTGCCTTCTAGTTGCCAGCCATCTGTTGTTTGCCCCTCCCCCGTGCCTTCCTTGACCCTGGAAGGTGCC
ACTCCCACTGTCCTTTCCTAATAAAATGAGGAAATTGCATCGCATTGTCTGAGTAGGTGTCATTCTATTC
TGGGGGGTGGGGTGGGGCAGGACAGCAAGGGGGAGGATTGGGAAGACAATAGCAGGCATGCTGGGGATGC
GGTGGGCTCTATGGCAGGAACCCCTAGTGATGGAGTTGGCCACTCCCTCTCTGCGCGCTCGCTCGCTCAC
TGAGGCCGGGCGACCAAAGGTCGCCCGACGCCCGGGCTTTGCCCGGGCGGCCTCAGTGAGCGAGCGAGCG
CGCAGCTGCCTGCAGGGGCGCCTGATGCGGTATTTTCTCCTTACGCATCTGTGCGGTATTTCACACCGCA
TA
[142 nt withheld, positions 4693-4834]
C
[141 nt withheld, positions 4836-4976]
CCTTTGACGTTGGAGTCCACGTTCTTT
[37 nt withheld, positions 5004-5040]
ACCCTATCTCGGGCTATTCTTTTGATTTATAAGGGATTTTGCCGATTTCGGCCTATTGGTTAAAAAATGA
GCTGATTTAACAAAAATTTAACGCGAATTTTAACAAAATATTAACGTTTACAATTTTATGGTGCACTCTC
AGTACAATCTGCTCTGATGCCGCATAGTTAAGCCAGCCCCGACACCCGCCAACACCCGCTGACGCGCCCT
GACGGGCTTGTCTGCTCCCGGCATCCGCTTACAGACAAGCTGTGACCGTCTCCGGGAGCTGCATGTGTCA
GAGGTTTTCACCGTCATCACCGAAACGCGCGAGACGAAAGGGCCTCGTGATACGCCTATTTTTATAGGTT
AATGTCATGATAATAATGGTTTCTTAGACGTCAGGTGGCACTTTTCGGGGAAATGTGCGCGGAACCCCTA
TTTGTTTATTTTTCTAAATACATTCAAATATGTATCCGCTCATGAGACAATAACCCTGATAAATGCTTCA
ATAATATTGAAAAAGGAAGAGTATGAGTATTCAACATTTCCGTGTCGCCCTTATTCCCTTTTTTGCGGCA
TTTTGCCTTCCTGTTTTTGCTCACCCAGAAACGCTGGTGAAAGTAAAAGATGCTGAAGATCAGTTGGGTG
CACGAGTGGGTTACATCGAACTGGATCTCAACAGCGGTAAGATCCTTGAGAGTTTTCGCCCCGAAGAACG
TTTTCCAATGATGAGCACTTTTAAAGTTCTGCTATGTGGCGCGGTATTATCCCGTATTGACGCCGGGCAA
GAGCAACTCGGTCGCCGCATACACTATTCTCAGAATGACTTGGTTGAGTACTCACCAGTCACAGAAAAGC
ATCTTACGGATGGCATGACAGTAAGAGAATTATGCAGTGCTGCCATAACCATGAGTGATAACACTGCGGC
CAACTTACTTCTGACAACGATCGGAGGACCGAAGGAGCTAACCGCTTTTTTGCACAACATGGGGGATCAT
GTAACTCGCCTTGATCGTTGGGAACCGGAGCTGAATGAAGCCATACCAAACGACGAGCGTGACACCACGA
TGCCTGTAGCAATGGCAACAACGTTGCGCAAACTATTAACTGGCGAACTACTTACTCTAGCTTCCCGGCA
ACAATTAATAGACTGGATGGAGGCGGATAAAGTTGCAGGACCACTTCTGCGCTCGGCCCTTCCGGCTGGC
TGGTTTATTGCTGATAAATCTGGAGCCGGTGAGCGTGGGTCTCGCGGTATCATTGCAGCACTGGGGCCAG
ATGGTAAGCCCTCCCGTATCGTAGTTATCTACACGACGGGGAGTCAGGCAACTATGGATGAACGAAATAG
ACAGATCGCTGAGATAGGTGCCTCACTGATTAAGCATTGGTAACTGTCAGACCAAGTTTACTCATATATA
CTTTAGATTGATTTAAAACTTCATTTTTAATTTAAAAGGATCTAGGTGAAGATCCTTTTTGATAATCTCA
TGACCAAAATCCCTTAACGTGAGTTTTCGTTCCACTGAGCGTCAGACCCCGTAGAAAAGATCAAAGGATC
TTCTTGAGATCCTTTTTTTCTGCGCGTAATCTGCTGCTTGCAAACAAAAAAACCACCGCTACCAGCGGTG
GTTTGTTTGCCGGATCAAGAGCTACCAACTCTTTTTCCGAAGGTAACTGGCTTCAGCAGAGCGCAGATAC
CAAATACTGTCCTTCTAGTGTAGCCGTAGTTAGGCCACCACTTCAAGAACTCTGTAGCACCGCCTACATA
CCTCGCTCTGCTAATCCTGTTACCAGTGGCTGCTGCCAGTGGCGATAAGTCGTGTCTTACCGGGTTGGAC
TCAAGACGATAGTTACCGGATAAGGCGCAGCGGTCGGGCTGAACGGGGGGTTCGTGCACACAGCCCAGCT
TGGAGCGAACGACCTACACCGAACTGAGATACCTACAGCGTGAGCTATGAGAAAGCGCCACGCTTCCCGA
AGGGAGAAAGGCGGACAGGTATCCGGTAAGCGGCAGGGTCGGAACAGGAGAGCGCACGAGGGAGCTTCCA
GGGGGAAACGCCTGGTATCTTTATAGTCCTGTCGGGTTTCGCCACCTCTGACTTGAGCGTCGATTTTTGT
GATGCTCGTCAGGGGGGCGGAGCCTATGGAAAAACGCCAGCAACGCGGCCTTTTTACGGTTCCTGGCCTT
TTGCTGGCCTTTTGCTCACATGT
Features (pLannotate 1.2.2; 22 found; start..end, strand, type, name):
     12..39      +  repeat_region  AAV2 ITR (fragment): inverted terminal repeat of adeno-associated virus serotype 2 inverted
     68..95      +  repeat_region  AAV2 ITR (fragment): inverted terminal repeat of adeno-associated virus serotype 2 inverted
    164..611     +  promoter       hSyn promoter: human synapsin I promoter; confers neuron-specific expression (Kügler et al., 2003)
    620..653     +  protein_bind   loxP: Cre-mediated recombination occurs in the 8-bp core sequence (GCATACAT). Cre recombinase
    654..703     +  intron         β-globin intron (fragment): internally truncated intron from human β-globin
    704..737     +  protein_bind   lox2272: Cre-mediated recombination occurs in the 8-bp core sequence (GGATACTT). lox2272 sites are compatible with each other, but incompatible with loxP or loxN sites (Lee and Saito, 1988). Cre recombinase
    747..2318    -  CDS            G: GLYCO_RABVS - Experimental evidence at protein level: Swiss-Prot protein existence level 1. Attaches the virus to host cellular receptor, inducing endocytosis of the virion. In the endosome, the acidic pH induces conformational changes in the glycoprotein trimer, which trigger fusion between virus and cell membrane. There is convincing in vitro evidence that the muscular form of the nicotinic acetylcholine receptor (nAChR), the neuronal cell adhesion molecule (NCAM), and the p75 neurotrophin receptor (p75NTR) bind glycoprotein and thereby facilitate rabies virus entry into cells (By similarity
   2385..3098    -  CDS            EGFP: EGFP is a basic (constitutively fluorescent) green fluorescent protein published in 1996, derived from Aequorea victoria. It is reported to be a rapidly-maturing weak dimer with moderate acid sensitivity.
   3108..3536    -  CDS            RSVR_COTJA (fragment): Experimental evidence at protein level: Swiss-Prot protein existence level 1. Responsible for susceptibility to the retrovirus subgroup A Rous sarcoma virus. From Coturnix japonica (Japanese quail) (Coturnix coturnix japonica).
   3551..3584    -  protein_bind   loxP: Cre-mediated recombination occurs in the 8-bp core sequence (GCATACAT). Cre recombinase
   3585..3634    +  intron         β-globin intron (fragment): internally truncated intron from human β-globin
   3635..3668    -  protein_bind   lox2272: Cre-mediated recombination occurs in the 8-bp core sequence (GGATACTT). lox2272 sites are compatible with each other, but incompatible with loxP or loxN sites (Lee and Saito, 1988). Cre recombinase
   3674..4262    +  misc_feature   WPRE: woodchuck hepatitis virus posttranscriptional regulatory element
   4270..4494    +  polyA_signal   bGH poly(A) signal: bovine growth hormone polyadenylation signal
   4496..4636    +  repeat_region  AAV2 ITR: inverted terminal repeat of adeno-associated virus serotype 2 inverted
   4641..4692    -  misc_feature   bom (fragment): basis of mobility region from pBR322
   4711..5091    +  rep_origin     M13 ori (sequence partly withheld): M13 bacteriophage origin of replication; arrow indicates direction of (+) strand synthesis
   5167..5216    -  misc_feature   bom (fragment): basis of mobility region from pBR322
   5318..5353    -  CDS            rop (fragment): Rop protein, which maintains plasmids at low copy number; rop
   5448..5552    +  promoter       AmpR promoter: bla
   5553..6413    +  CDS            AmpR: β-lactamase; bla; confers resistance to ampicillin, carbenicillin, and related antibiotics
   6584..7172    +  rep_origin     ori: high-copy-number ColE1/pMB1/pBR322/pUC origin of replication
