[The description below was written by a language model from this plasmid's Addgene catalogue record and pLannotate feature annotations shown in this document.]
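Description:
pAAV-synP-FLEX-TVA66T-EGFP-B19G is a 7.2 kb AAV transfer plasmid built on the Stratagene pAAV backbone for Cre-dependent, neuron-specific expression in mammalian cells. It is maintained in bacteria at high copy through a ColE1/pUC-type origin with ampicillin selection (AmpR), and it also carries an M13 phage origin. The recombination-deficient Stbl3 strain is recorded for propagation, a common choice for protecting repeat-rich ITR plasmids. The expression cassette is flanked by AAV2 inverted terminal repeats, which direct packaging of the intervening DNA into AAV particles. The right ITR is annotated in full, whereas the left one is detected only as two short fragments.

Between the ITRs, the human synapsin I promoter sits upstream of a FLEX (double-floxed inverted) switch made of paired loxP and lox2272 sites in opposing orientations. The 2.8 kb synthetic insert lies on the reverse strand between them, so it is not expressed until Cre recombinase inverts it and locks it in the sense orientation. Read in the coding direction, it comprises a TVA fragment (the avian receptor for subgroup A sarcoma/leukosis virus, matched here to the quail protein) carrying the E66T substitution, then EGFP, then the rabies virus B19 glycoprotein G. The annotated gaps between these coding regions suggest linker or cleavage sequences, but the record does not identify them. A WPRE and a bovine growth hormone polyadenylation signal follow to enhance transcript stability and processing.

The record states the purpose only as expression of TVA66T-EGFP-B19G from the synapsin promoter. This combination of parts is characteristic of helper viruses for monosynaptic rabies tracing: TVA permits entry of EnvA-pseudotyped virus, G complements glycoprotein-deleted rabies virus, and EGFP marks the Cre-expressing starter neurons.
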