Addgene plasmid #64097: pAAV-synP-FLEX-TVA66T-EGFP-B19G
Purpose: Expresses TVA66T-EGFP-B19G under the synapsin promotor
Depositing lab: Ian Wickersham. Depositing organization: Massachusetts Institute of Technology.
Backbone
  Vector backbone: pAAV
  Backbone manufacturer: Stratagene
  Backbone size w/o insert (bp): 4440
  Total vector size (bp): 7233
  Vector type: Mammalian Expression, AAV, Cre/Lox
Growth in bacteria
  Bacterial resistance: Ampicillin, 100 μg/mL
  Growth temperature: 37°C
  Growth strain: Stbl3
  Copy number: High Copy
Gene/Insert
  Gene/Insert name: TVA66T-EGFP-B19G (alt name: TVA950 E66T-EGFP-B19G)
  Species: Synthetic
  Insert size (bp): 2793
  Mutation: Glutamic acid 66 to Threonine
  Promoter: synapsin
  Tag / fusion protein: EGFP (C terminal on insert)
  Cloning method: Unknown
  Sequencing primers: 5′ AGGCGCGAGATAGGg; 3′ cagcgtatccacatagcg
Terms and licenses: Academic/Nonprofit Terms; Industry Terms: Not Available to Industry
How to cite: pAAV-synP-FLEX-TVA66T-EGFP-B19G was a gift from Ian Wickersham (Addgene plasmid # 64097 ; http://n2t.net/addgene:64097 ; RRID:Addgene_64097)
