>Addgene plasmid #64097 | pAAV-synP-FLEX-TVA66T-EGFP-B19G | addgene partial sequence | sequence record 108768 | pMH4-5 5'-gactcagcgctgcctcagtctg-3'
CGCAGTCGAATTCATAACTTCGTATAGCATACATTATACGAAGTTATTCTTTGCACCATTCTAAAGAATA
ACAGTGATAATTTCTGGGTTAAGGCAAATAACTTCGTATAGGATACTTTATACGAAGTTATGCTAGCTCA
CAGTCTGGTCTCACCCCCACTCTTGTGTGATTCCCATGAAGATATGATCTTCCCGCTTTGGGGAGTGACT
GACACCTCCCTCCCTGTCCCTCTGAGATTGTGTTGCGTAGGTTCTGATCGATTGACTCTTCTACAACATG
TCATCAGGAAAATTATCAACATCAAGGCAGTCAGGGCCCCTGCACTCAGTAATACATACTTCCCCCAGTT
CGGGAGACCCAAGTCAACTCCTGAGACCTGATTGTGCACATCGGGAAGGTGAACTTCAACAAAATCCTCA
GCCTCGTCACCGTCCTTGAAAACGGTAGACGGGTCTGCCAGGGGGTGCACAAGGGGGATAACCGAGGATT
CCAACAACTCCATATGTTGCTGGAGGAGGGATGATTGCATCTCTGGGATTAAGACATTGCCGTCAGGTCC
TAATATTATACCATTGAAAAACACCCCGTTCACATGAGGATGACACCTCCCCCCAACTCTTAAACACCCT
TTTGAAGGGAGGATCTCATTCCAAGTTCTGACTGACTTGTAGTGAGCATCGGCTTCCATCAAGGTCTTGT
TGAATATGGTATATGCTTTTCC
