>Addgene plasmid #64097 | pAAV-synP-FLEX-TVA66T-EGFP-B19G | addgene partial sequence | sequence record 108787 | WPRE-R 5'-CATAGCGTAAAAGGAGCAACA-3'
ATTTTGTAATCCAGAGGTTGATTCCGGAATAACTTCGTATAGGATACTTTATACGAAGTTATGCAGAATG
GTAGCTGGATTGTAGCTGCTATTAGCAATATGAAACCTCTTAATAACTTCGTATAGCATACATTATACGA
AGTTATGGCGCGCCGCCACCATGGCGCGGCTGCTGCCCGCGCTGCTGCTGCTGCTGCTGCCCGGTAACGT
GACCGGTAACGGGTCCGGTAACGGTTCTTTGTCCCGTTGCCCCCCCGGTCAGTTCCGCTGCTCGGAGCCG
CCCGGTGCCCACGGGGAGTGTTACCCGCAGGACTGGCTGTGCGACGGACACCCCGACTGCGACGACGGGC
GGGACACCTGGGGCTGCGGGACCAGCGCGATCCCCGCGGTGCCCACGGACAACGGCACAGAGGCTCCCAC
TGCCCCTGCTCCTGGACGTGCTCTGCCAGCCAGGAATCACGGCCGCATGTGGATGCTGATCACTGCAGTG
CTCCTGTGCTGCCTGGTAGCTGTGGGTGGTATCGCTGCATGGGGGAAGTCCAAAGCAAAAAGCAGGTCTG
ACATCTTCAGTCTTGAAAGCGCATCCAAGGGGGGTGGGGTGAGCAAGGGCGAGGAGCTGTTCACCGGGGT
GGTGCCCATCCTGGTCGAGCTGGACGGCGACGTAAACGGCCACAAGTTCAGCGTGTCCGGCGAGGGCGAG
GGCGATGCCACCTACGGCAAGCTGACCCTGAAGTTCATCTGCACCA
